Addgene plasmid #78232: pTAJAK-71 (pESC-NatMXsyn-USER)
Purpose: (Empty Backbone) Empty vector, for the insertion of gRNA expression cassettes into the vector.
Depositing lab: Irina Borodina. Depositing organization: Danmarks Tekniske Universitet. Publication: EasyClone-MarkerFree: A vector toolkit for marker-less integration of genes into Saccharomyces cerevisiae via CRISPR-Cas9. Jessop-Fabre MM, Jakociunas T, Stovicek V, Dai Z, Jensen MK, Keasling JD, Borodina I. Biotechnol J. 2016 Aug;11(8):1110-7. doi: 10.1002/biot.201600147. Epub 2016 Jun 23. PubMed 27166612.
Backbone
  Vector backbone: pESC
  Backbone size (bp): 7758
  Modifications to backbone: pESC-LEU amplified with primers TJOS-97F and TJOS-97R and re-ligated to remove Gal promoters,terminators and to insert USER site. Plasmid again was amplified with TJOS-108 and TJOS-102R to remove LEU marker. natMX was amplified from ID2180 with TJOS-106F; TJOS-106R and cloned to a previously amplified plasmid.
  Vector type: Yeast Expression
  Selectable markers: nourseothricin
Growth in bacteria
  Bacterial resistance: Ampicillin, 100 μg/mL
  Growth temperature: 37°C
  Growth strain: DH5alpha
  Copy number: Unknown
Terms and licenses: Academic/Nonprofit Terms; Industry Terms: Not Available to Industry
Depositor comments: Please note that mutation A40T in nourseothricin was found during Addgene's quality control. The depositor noted that this mutation does NOT affect plasmid function.
How to cite: pTAJAK-71 (pESC-NatMXsyn-USER) was a gift from Irina Borodina (Addgene plasmid # 78232 ; http://n2t.net/addgene:78232 ; RRID:Addgene_78232)
