[The description below was written by a language model from this plasmid's Addgene catalogue record and pLannotate feature annotations shown in this document.]
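Description:
pTAJAK-71 (pESC-NatMXsyn-USER) is an empty yeast episomal shuttle vector derived from pESC-LEU, built to receive guide RNA expression cassettes for CRISPR-Cas9 work in Saccharomyces cerevisiae. According to the record, the parental plasmid was amplified and re-ligated to delete the GAL promoters and their terminators and to introduce a USER cloning site. It was then amplified again to remove the LEU marker, which was replaced with a natMX cassette. The catalogue lists a backbone size of 7758 bp, which presumably refers to the parental pESC vector, since the deposited full sequence is 4,859 nt.

The feature table is consistent with this design. In E. coli the plasmid replicates from a high-copy ColE1/pUC-type origin and is selected with ampicillin through the bla gene and its promoter. In yeast it is maintained by the 2μ origin and selected with nourseothricin. The marker is the Streptomyces noursei nourseothricin acetyltransferase gene, flanked by the Ashbya gossypii TEF promoter and terminator. This dominant drug marker avoids the need for an auxotrophic host. Quality control found an A40T substitution in the resistance gene, which the depositor states does not affect plasmid function. Short lacZα, lacI and rop fragments are annotated but appear to be backbone remnants. The USER site itself is not annotated, and the vector carries no promoter or insert for a payload, so gRNA cassettes must be supplied complete. It belongs to a toolkit for marker-less genomic integration of genes in yeast, where it serves as the gRNA-delivery plasmid.
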