Features (pLannotate 1.2.2; 10 found; start..end, strand, type, name):
    175..518     +  promoter       TEF promoter: Ashbya gossypii TEF promoter
    525..1089    +  CDS            NrsR (fragment): nourseothricin acetyltransferase; Streptomyces noursei nat1; confers resistance to nourseothricin
   1097..1294    +  terminator     TEF terminator: Ashbya gossypii TEF terminator
   1365..1435    -  CDS            lacZα (fragment): LacZα fragment of β-galactosidase; lacZ fragment
   1458..1515    -  CDS            lacI (fragment): lac repressor; lacI; The lac repressor binds to the lac operator to inhibit transcription in E. coli. This inhibition can be relieved by adding lactose or isopropyl-β-D-thiogalactopyranoside (IPTG).
   1698..2286    -  rep_origin     ori: high-copy-number ColE1/pMB1/pBR322/pUC origin of replication
   2457..3317    -  CDS            AmpR: β-lactamase; bla; confers resistance to ampicillin, carbenicillin, and related antibiotics
   3318..3422    -  promoter       AmpR promoter: bla
   3449..4791    -  rep_origin     2μ ori: yeast 2μ plasmid origin of replication
   4859..35      +  CDS            rop (fragment) (across the origin): Rop protein, which maintains plasmids at low copy number; rop
>Addgene plasmid #78232 | pTAJAK-71 (pESC-NatMXsyn-USER) | depositor full sequence | sequence record 166665 | Full plasmid sequence
TCGCGCGTTTCGGTGATGACGGTGAAAACCTCTGACACATGCAGCTCCCGGAGACGGTCACAGCTTGTCT
GTAAGCGGATGCCGGGAGCAGACAAGCCCGTCAGGGCGCGTCAGCGGGCTGCATTTAAATGATCTGTTTA
GCTTGCCTCGTCCCCGCCGGGTCACCCGGCCAGCGACATGGAGGCCCAGAATACCCTCCTTGACAGTCTT
GACGTGCGCAGCTCAGGGGCATGATGTGACTGTCGCCCGTACATTTAGCCCATACATCCCCATGTATAAT
CATTTGCATCCATACATTTTGATGGCCGCACGGCGCGAAGCAAAAATTACGGCTCCTCGCTGCAGACCTG
CGAGCAGGGAAACGCTCCCCTCACAGACGCGTTGAATTGTCCCCACGCCGCGCCCCTGTAGAGAAATATA
AAAGGTTAGGATTTGCCACTGAGGTTCTTCTTTCATATACTTCCTTTTAAAATCTTGCTAGGATACAGTT
CTCACATCACATCCGAACATAAACAACCATGGGTACCACTCTTGACGACACGGCTTACCGGTACCGCACC
AGTGTCCCGGGGGACGCCGAGGCCATCGAGGCACTGGATGGGTCCTTCACCACCGACACCGTTTTCCGCG
TCACCACCACCGGGGACGGCTTCACCCTGCGGGAGGTGCCGGTGGACCCGCCCCTGACCAAGGTGTTCCC
CGACGACGAATCGGACGACGAATCGGACGACGGGGAGGACGGCGACCCGGACTCCCGGACGTTCGTCGCG
TACGGGGACGACGGCGACCTGGCGGGCTTCGTGGTCGTCTCGTACTCCGGCTGGAACCGCCGGCTGACCG
TCGAGGACATCGAGGTCGCCCCGGAGCACCGGGGGCACGGGGTCGGGCGCGCGTTGATGGGGCTCGCGAC
GGAGTTCGCCCGCGAGCGGGGCGCCGGGCACCTCTGGCTGGAGGTCACCAACGTCAACGCACCGGCGATC
CACGCGTACCGGCGGATGGGGTTCACCCTCTGCGGCCTGGACACCGCCCTGTACGACGGCACCGCCTCGG
ACGGCGAGCAGGCGCTCTACATGAGCATGCCCTGCCCCTAATCAGTACTGACAATAAAAAGATTCTTGTT
TTCAAGAACTTGTCATTTGTATAGTTTTTTTATATTGTAGTTGTTCTATTTTAATCAAATGTTAGCGTGA
TTTATATTTTTTTTCGCCTCGACATCATCTGCCCAGATGCGAAGTTAAGTGCGCAGAAAGTAATATCATG
CGTCAATCGTATGTGAATGCTGGTCGCTATACTGCTGTCGATTCGATACTAACGCCGCCATCCAGTGTCG
AAAACGAGCTGCGGCCGCCTACAGGGCGCGTCCATTCGCCATTCAGGCTGCGCAACTGTTGGGAAGGGCG
ATCGGTGCGGGCCTCTTCGCTATTACGCCAGCTGGAATGCGTGCGATCGCGTGCATTCCAGCTGCATTAA
TGAATCGGCCAACGCGCGGGGAGAGGCGGTTTGCGTATTGGGCGCTCTTCCGCTTCCTCGCTCACTGACT
CGCTGCGCTCGGTCGTTCGGCTGCGGCGAGCGGTATCAGCTCACTCAAAGGCGGTAATACGGTTATCCAC
AGAATCAGGGGATAACGCAGGAAAGAACATGTGAGCAAAAGGCCAGCAAAAGGCCAGGAACCGTAAAAAG
GCCGCGTTGCTGGCGTTTTTCCATAGGCTCCGCCCCCCTGACGAGCATCACAAAAATCGACGCTCAAGTC
AGAGGTGGCGAAACCCGACAGGACTATAAAGATACCAGGCGTTTCCCCCTGGAAGCTCCCTCGTGCGCTC
TCCTGTTCCGACCCTGCCGCTTACCGGATACCTGTCCGCCTTTCTCCCTTCGGGAAGCGTGGCGCTTTCT
CATAGCTCACGCTGTAGGTATCTCAGTTCGGTGTAGGTCGTTCGCTCCAAGCTGGGCTGTGTGCACGAAC
CCCCCGTTCAGCCCGACCGCTGCGCCTTATCCGGTAACTATCGTCTTGAGTCCAACCCGGTAAGACACGA
CTTATCGCCACTGGCAGCAGCCACTGGTAACAGGATTAGCAGAGCGAGGTATGTAGGCGGTGCTACAGAG
TTCTTGAAGTGGTGGCCTAACTACGGCTACACTAGAAGGACAGTATTTGGTATCTGCGCTCTGCTGAAGC
CAGTTACCTTCGGAAAAAGAGTTGGTAGCTCTTGATCCGGCAAACAAACCACCGCTGGTAGCGGTGGTTT
TTTTGTTTGCAAGCAGCAGATTACGCGCAGAAAAAAAGGATCTCAAGAAGATCCTTTGATCTTTTCTACG
GGGTCTGACGCTCAGTGGAACGAAAACTCACGTTAAGGGATTTTGGTCATGAGATTATCAAAAAGGATCT
TCACCTAGATCCTTTTAAATTAAAAATGAAGTTTTAAATCAATCTAAAGTATATATGAGTAAACTTGGTC
TGACAGTTACCAATGCTTAATCAGTGAGGCACCTATCTCAGCGATCTGTCTATTTCGTTCATCCATAGTT
GCCTGACTCCCCGTCGTGTAGATAACTACGATACGGGAGGGCTTACCATCTGGCCCCAGTGCTGCAATGA
TACCGCGAGACCCACGCTCACCGGCTCCAGATTTATCAGCAATAAACCAGCCAGCCGGAAGGGCCGAGCG
CAGAAGTGGTCCTGCAACTTTATCCGCCTCCATCCAGTCTATTAATTGTTGCCGGGAAGCTAGAGTAAGT
AGTTCGCCAGTTAATAGTTTGCGCAACGTTGTTGCCATTGCTACAGGCATCGTGGTGTCACGCTCGTCGT
TTGGTATGGCTTCATTCAGCTCCGGTTCCCAACGATCAAGGCGAGTTACATGATCCCCCATGTTGTGCAA
AAAAGCGGTTAGCTCCTTCGGTCCTCCGATCGTTGTCAGAAGTAAGTTGGCCGCAGTGTTATCACTCATG
GTTATGGCAGCACTGCATAATTCTCTTACTGTCATGCCATCCGTAAGATGCTTTTCTGTGACTGGTGAGT
ACTCAACCAAGTCATTCTGAGAATAGTGTATGCGGCGACCGAGTTGCTCTTGCCCGGCGTCAATACGGGA
TAATACCGCGCCACATAGCAGAACTTTAAAAGTGCTCATCATTGGAAAACGTTCTTCGGGGCGAAAACTC
TCAAGGATCTTACCGCTGTTGAGATCCAGTTCGATGTAACCCACTCGTGCACCCAACTGATCTTCAGCAT
CTTTTACTTTCACCAGCGTTTCTGGGTGAGCAAAAACAGGAAGGCAAAATGCCGCAAAAAAGGGAATAAG
GGCGACACGGAAATGTTGAATACTCATACTCTTCCTTTTTCAATATTATTGAAGCATTTATCAGGGTTAT
TGTCTCATGAGCGGATACATATTTGAATGTATTTAGAAAAATAAACAAATAGGGGTTCCGCGCACATTTC
CCCGAAAAGTGCCACCTGAACGAAGCATCTGTGCTTCATTTTGTAGAACAAAAATGCAACGCGAGAGCGC
TAATTTTTCAAACAAAGAATCTGAGCTGCATTTTTACAGAACAGAAATGCAACGCGAAAGCGCTATTTTA
CCAACGAAGAATCTGTGCTTCATTTTTGTAAAACAAAAATGCAACGCGAGAGCGCTAATTTTTCAAACAA
AGAATCTGAGCTGCATTTTTACAGAACAGAAATGCAACGCGAGAGCGCTATTTTACCAACAAAGAATCTA
TACTTCTTTTTTGTTCTACAAAAATGCATCCCGAGAGCGCTATTTTTCTAACAAAGCATCTTAGATTACT
TTTTTTCTCCTTTGTGCGCTCTATAATGCAGTCTCTTGATAACTTTTTGCACTGTAGGTCCGTTAAGGTT
AGAAGAAGGCTACTTTGGTGTCTATTTTCTCTTCCATAAAAAAAGCCTGACTCCACTTCCCGCGTTTACT
GATTACTAGCGAAGCTGCGGGTGCATTTTTTCAAGATAAAGGCATCCCCGATTATATTCTATACCGATGT
GGATTGCGCATACTTTGTGAACAGAAAGTGATAGCGTTGATGATTCTTCATTGGTCAGAAAATTATGAAC
GGTTTCTTCTATTTTGTCTCTATATACTACGTATAGGAAATGTTTACATTTTCGTATTGTTTTCGATTCA
CTCTATGAATAGTTCTTACTACAATTTTTTTGTCTAAAGAGTAATACTAGAGATAAACATAAAAAATGTA
GAGGTCGAGTTTAGATGCAAGTTCAAGGAGCGAAAGGTGGATGGGTAGGTTATATAGGGATATAGCACAG
AGATATATAGCAAAGAGATACTTTTGAGCAATGTTTGTGGAAGCGGTATTCGCAATATTTTAGTAGCTCG
TTACAGTCCGGTGCGTTTTTGGTTTTTTGAAAGTGCGTCTTCAGAGCGCTTTTGGTTTTCAAAAGCGCTC
TGAAGTTCCTATACTTTCTAGAGAATAGGAACTTCGGAATAGGAACTTCAAAGCGTTTCCGAAAACGAGC
GCTTCCGAAAATGCAACGCGAGCTGCGCACATACAGCTCACTGTTCACGTCGCACCTATATCTGCGTGTT
GCCTGTATATATATATACATGAGAAGAACGGCATAGTGCGTGTTTATGCTTAAATGCGTACTTATATGCG
TCTATTTATGTAGGATGAAAGGTAGTCTAGTACCTCCTGTGATATTATCCCATTCCATGCGGGGTATCGT
ATGCTTCCTTCAGCACTACCCTTTAGCTGTTCTATATGCTGCCACTCCTCAATTGGATTAGTCTCATCCT
TCAATGCTATCATTTCCTTTGATATTGGATCATACTAAGAAACCATTATTATCATGACATTAACCTATAA
AAATAGGCGTATCACGAGGCCCTTTCGTC
