>Addgene plasmid #78232 | pTAJAK-71 (pESC-NatMXsyn-USER) | addgene partial sequence | sequence record 166099 | pBRforEco 5'-AATAGGCGTATCACGAGGC-3'
GACGGTGAAAACCTCTGACACATGCAGCTCCCGGAGACGGTCACAGCTTGTCTGTAAGCGGATGCCGGGA
GCAGACAAGCCCGTCAGGGCGCGTCAGCGGGCTGCATTTAAATGATCTGTTTAGCTTGCCTCGTCCCCGC
CGGGTCACCCGGCCAGCGACATGGAGGCCCAGAATACCCTCCTTGACAGTCTTGACGTGCGCAGCTCAGG
GGCATGATGTGACTGTCGCCCGTACATTTAGCCCATACATCCCCATGTATAATCATTTGCATCCATACAT
TTTGATGGCCGCACGGCGCGAAGCAAAAATTACGGCTCCTCGCTGCAGACCTGCGAGCAGGGAAACGCTC
CCCTCACAGACGCGTTGAATTGTCCCCACGCCGCGCCCCTGTAGAGAAATATAAAAGGTTAGGATTTGCC
ACTGAGGTTCTTCTTTCATATACTTCCTTTTAAAATCTTGCTAGGATACAGTTCTCACATCACATCCGAA
CATAAACAACCATGGGTACCACTCTTGACGACACGGCTTACCGGTACCGCACCAGTGTCCCGGGGGACGC
CGAGGCCATCGAGGCACTGGATGGGTCCTTCACCACCGACACCGTTTTCCGCGTCACCACCACCGGGGAC
GGCTTCACCCTGCGGGAGGTGCCGGTGGACCCGCCCCTGACCAAGGTGTTCCCCGACGACGAATCGGACG
ACGAATCGGACGACGGGGAGGACGGCGACCCGGACTCCCGGACGTTCGTCGCGTACGGGGACGACGGCGA
CCTGGCGGGCTTCGTGGTCGTCTCGTACTCCGGCTGGAACCGCCGGCTGACCGTCGAGGACATCGAGGTC
GCCCCGGAGCACCGGGGGCACGGGGTCGGG
