>Addgene plasmid #78232 | pTAJAK-71 (pESC-NatMXsyn-USER) | addgene partial sequence | sequence record 166100 | pBR322ori-F 5'-GGGAAACGCCTGGTATCTTT-3'
TCTGACTTGAGCGTCGATTTTTGTGATGCTCGTCAGGGGGGCGGAGCCTATGGAAAAACGCCAGCAACGC
GGCCTTTTTACGGTTCCTGGCCTTTTGCTGGCCTTTTGCTCACATGTTCTTTCCTGCGTTATCCCCTGAT
TCTGTGGATAACCGTATTACCGCCTTTGAGTGAGCTGATACCGCTCGCCGCAGCCGAACGACCGAGCGCA
GCGAGTCAGTGAGCGAGGAAGCGGAAGAGCGCCCAATACGCAAACCGCCTCTCCCCGCGCGTTGGCCGAT
TCATTAATGCAGCTGGAATGCACGCGATCGCACGCATTCCAGCTGGCGTAATAGCGAAGAGGCCCGCACC
GATCGCCCTTCCCAACAGTTGCGCAGCCTGAATGGCGAATGGACGCGCCCTGTAGGCGGCCGCAGCTCGT
TTTCGACACTGGATGGCGGCGTTAGTATCGAATCGACAGCAGTATAGCGACCAGCATTCACATACGATTG
ACGCATGATATTACTTTCTGCGCACTTAACTTCGCATCTGGGCAGATGATGTCGAGGCGAAAAAAAATAT
AAATCACGCTAACATTTGATTAAAATAGAACAACTACAATATAAAAAAACTATACAAATGACAAGTTCTT
GAAAACAAGAATCTTTTTATTGTCAGTACTGATTAGGGGCAGGGCATGCTCATGTAGAGCGCCTGCTCGC
CGTCCGAGGCGGTGCCGTCGTACAGGGCGGTGTCCAGGCCGCAGAGGGTGAACCCCATCCGCCGGTACGC
GTGGATCGCCGGTGCGTTGACGTTGGTGACCTCCAGCCAGAGGTGCCCGGCGCCCCGCTCGCGGGCGAAC
TCCGTCGCGAGCCCCATCAACGCGCGCCCGACCCCGTGCCCCCGGTGCTCCGGGGCGACCTCGATGTCCT
CGACGGTCAGCCGGCGGTTCCAGCCGGAGTACGAGACGACCACGAAGCCCGCCAGGTCGCCGTCGTCCCC
GTACGCGACGAACGTCCGGG
